>Addgene plasmid #17693 | pTPTP alpha (Y789F) | addgene partial sequence | sequence record 23601 | 17693 with LNCX
GCNGTTTTGACTCCATAGAAGACACCGGGACCGATCCAGCCTCCGCGGCCCCGAATTCGAGCTCGGTACC
CGGGGATCCTCTAGAGTCGAGGTCGACGGTATCGATAAGCTTGGCCACCATGGATTCCTGGTTCATTCTT
GTTCTGCTCGGCAGTGGTCTGATATGTGTCAGTGCCAACAATGCTACCACAGTTGCACCTTCTGTAGGAA
TTACAAGATTAATTAACTCATCAACGGCAGAACCAGTTAAAGAAGAGGCCAAAACTTCAAATCCAACTTC
TTCACTAACTTCTCTTTCTGTGGCACCAACATTCAGCCCAAATATAACTCTGGGACCCACCTATTTAACC
ACTGTCAATTCTTCAGACTCTGACAATGGGACCACAAGAACAGCAAGCACCAATTCTATAGGCATTACAA
TTTCACCAAATGGAACGTGGCTTCCAGATAACCAGTTCACGGATGCCAGAACAGAACCCTGGGAGGGGAA
TTCCAGCACCGCAGCAACCACTCCAGAAACTTTCCCTCCTTCAGATGAGACACCAATTATTGCGGTGATG
GTGGCCCTGTCCTCTCTGCTAGTGATCGTGTTTATTATCATAGTTTTGTACATGTTAAGGTTTAAGAAAT
ACAAGCAAGCTGGGAGCCATTCCAATTCTTTCCGCTTATCCAACGGCCGCACTGAGGATGTGGAGCCCCA
GAGTGTGCCACTTCTGGNCAGATCCCCAAGCACCAACAGGGAATACCCACCCCTGCCCGTGGACAAGCTG
GAAGANAATTTTACNGGAAAATGGCAAAAANAAAAGCTT
