[The description below was written by a language model from this plasmid's Addgene catalogue record.]
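Description:
pTPTP alpha (Y789F) is a tetracycline-regulated mammalian expression plasmid built on the pTet-splice backbone (about 5.2 kb without insert). It is propagated in E. coli under ampicillin selection and is recorded as low copy. The record gives no feature table, so details of the origin of replication, splice and polyadenylation signals, or any mammalian selection marker are not stated.

The payload is a roughly 2.4 kb human PTPRA cDNA encoding receptor protein tyrosine phosphatase alpha (PTPalpha, RPTPalpha). It carries a tyrosine-to-phenylalanine substitution at residue 789 and an HA epitope tag fused to the C terminus. The mutation and the tag were both introduced by PCR from an existing PTPalpha expression plasmid, with the changes encoded in the 3' primer. The product was inserted as a HindIII fragment, so the same site flanks both ends of the insert. Whether those sites remain intact is not recorded.

Expression is driven by a CMV promoter placed under the control of tet operon regulatory sequences. This is a Tet-Off arrangement: the plasmid must be cotransfected with a separate tTA transactivator plasmid (pTet-tTAk), and protein is made only in the absence of doxycycline.

Replacing Tyr789 with phenylalanine removes a potential tyrosine phosphorylation site near the C terminus. The associated publication concerns a phosphotyrosine displacement mechanism for activation of Src by PTPalpha. This suggests the construct serves as a non-phosphorylatable mutant for comparison with wild-type PTPalpha in inducible expression experiments, with the HA tag allowing detection or immunoprecipitation of the expressed protein.
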