Addgene plasmid #17693: pTPTP alpha (Y789F)
Depositing lab: Xinmin Zheng. Depositing organization: Cornell University. Publication: A phosphotyrosine displacement mechanism for activation of Src by PTPalpha. Zheng XM, Resnick RJ, Shalloway D. EMBO J. 2000 Mar 1. 19(5):964-78. 10.1093/emboj/19.5.964 PubMed 10698938.
Backbone
  Vector backbone: pTet-splice
  Backbone manufacturer: Invitrogen
  Backbone size w/o insert (bp): 5178
  Vector type: Mammalian Expression
Growth in bacteria
  Bacterial resistance: Ampicillin, 100 μg/mL
  Growth temperature: 37°C
  Growth strain: DH5alpha
  Copy number: Low Copy
Gene/Insert
  Gene/Insert name: PTPalpha Y789F (alt names: receptor protein tyrosine phosphatase alpha; RPTPalpha)
  Species: H. sapiens (human)
  Insert size (bp): 2406
  Mutation: Y789F
  Entrez Gene: PTPRA (a.k.a. HEPTP, HLPR, HPTPA, HPTPalpha, LRP, PTPA, PTPRL2, R-PTP-alpha, RPTPA)
  Tag / fusion protein: HA (C terminal on insert)
  Cloning method: Restriction Enzyme; 5′ cloning site HindIII (unknown if destroyed); 3′ cloning site HindIII (unknown if destroyed)
  Sequencing primers: 5′ LNCX
Terms and licenses: Academic/Nonprofit Terms; Industry Terms: Not Available to Industry
Depositor comments: PTPalpha(Y789F)-HA was generated using pXJ41PTPalpha as a template with the 5' primer 5'-CGCCAAGCTTGGCCACCATGGATTCCTGGTTCATTCTTGT-3' and the 3' primer 5'-TGTCAAGCTTCATGCGTAGTCTGGCACGTCGTATGGGTACTTGAAGTTGGCAAAATCTGA-3'. The substitution ATA->AAA results in a Tyr789->Phe substitution. HindIII-cleaved PCR products were ligated into pTet-Splice. The plasmid contains a CMV promoter under control of regulatory sequences from the tet operon such that, when cotransfected with the transactivator pTet-tTAk, it expresses protein only in the absence of doxycycline.
How to cite: pTPTP alpha (Y789F) was a gift from Xinmin Zheng (Addgene plasmid # 17693 ; http://n2t.net/addgene:17693 ; RRID:Addgene_17693)
